>Addgene plasmid #161691 | IDG_KCNJ14_OE_1 | addgene full sequence | sequence record 319705 | Addgene NGS Result
CGAGGGGGCCCGGGGTTATTAATAGTAATCAATTACGGGGTCATTAGTTCATAGCCCATATATGGAGTTC
CGCGTTACATAACTTACGGTAAATGGCCCGCCTGGCTGACCGCCCAACGACCCCCGCCCATTGACGTCAA
TAATGACGTATGTTCCCATAGTAACGCCAATAGGGACTTTCCATTGACGTCAATGGGTGGAGTATTTACG
GTAAACTGCCCACTTGGCAGTACATCAAGTGTATCATATGCCAAGTACGCCCCCTATTGACGTCAATGAC
GGTAAATGGCCCGCCTGGCATTATGCCCAGTACATGACCTTATGGGACTTTCCTACTTGGCAGTACATCT
ACGTATTAGTCATCGCTATTACCATGGTGATGCGGTTTTGGCAGTACATCAATGGGCGTGGATAGCGGTT
TGACTCACGGGGATTTCCAAGTCTCCACCCCATTGACGTCAATGGGAGTTTGTTTTGGCACCAAAATCAA
CGGGACTTTCCAAAATGTCGTAACAACTCCGCCCCATTGACGCAAATGGGCGGTAGGCGTGTACGGTGGG
AGGTCTATATAAGCAGAGCTCTCTGGCTAACTGTCGGGATCAACAAGTTTGTACAAAAAAGTTGGCATGG
GCCTGGCCAGGGCCCTACGCCGCCTCAGCGGCGCCCTGGATTCGGGAGACAGCCGGGCGGGCGATGAAGA
GGAGGCCGGGCCCGGGTTGTGCCGCAACGGGTGGGCGCCGGCACCGGTGCAGTCACCCGTGGGCCGGCGC
CGCGGTCGCTTCGTCAAGAAAGACGGGCACTGCAACGTGCGTTTCGTAAACCTGGGTGGCCAGGGCGCGC
GCTACCTGAGCGACCTGTTCACCACATGCGTGGACGTGCGCTGGCGCTGGATGTGCCTGCTCTTCTCCTG
CTCCTTCCTCGCCTCCTGGCTGCTCTTCGGCCTGGCCTTCTGGCTCATTGCCTCGCTGCACGGCGACCTG
GCCGCCCCGCCACCGCCCGCGCCCTGCTTCTCACACGTGGCCAGCTTCCTGGCCGCCTTCCTCTTCGCGC
TGGAGACGCAGACGTCCATCGGCTACGGCGTGCGCAGCGTCACCGAGGAGTGCCCGGCCGCTGTGGCCGC
CGTGGTGCTGCAGTGCATTGCCGGCTGCGTGCTCGACGCCTTCGTCGTGGGTGCTGTCATGGCCAAGATG
GCCAAACCCAAGAAGCGCAACGAGACGCTGGTCTTCAGCGAGAACGCCGTCGTGGCGCTGCGCGACCACC
GCCTCTGCCTCATGTGGCGCGTCGGCAACCTGCGCCGCAGCCACCTGGTCGAGGCCCACGTGCGTGCCCA
GCTGCTGCAGCCCCGTGTGACCCCAGAGGGTGAGTACATCCCGCTGGACCACCAGGATGTGGATGTGGGC
TTTGATGGAGGCACCGATCGTATCTTCCTCGTGTCCCCCATCACCATCGTCCATGAGATCGACTCTGCCA
GTCCTCTGTATGAGCTAGGACGTGCCGAGCTGGCCAGGGCTGACTTTGAGCTGGTGGTCATTCTCGAGGG
GATGGTTGAGGCCACAGCCATGACCACACAGTGTCGCTCGTCCTACCTCCCTGGTGAACTGCTCTGGGGC
CATCGTTTTGAGCCAGTTCTCTTCCAGCGTGGCTCCCAGTATGAGGTCGACTATCGCCACTTCCATCGCA
CTTATGAGGTCCCAGGGACACCGGTCTGCAGTGCTAAGGAGCTGGATGAACGGGCAGAGCAGGCTTCCCA
CAGCCTCAAGTCTAGTTTCCCCGGCTCTCTGACTGCATTTTGTTATGAGAATGAACTTGCTCTGAGCTGC
TGCCAGGAGGAAGATGAGGACGATGAGACTGAGGAAGGGAATGGGGTGGAAACAGAAGATGGGGCTGCTA
GCCCCCGAGTTCTCACACCAACCCTGGCGCTGACCCTGCCTCCATGCCCAACTTTCTTGTACAAAGTGGT
TGGTAAGCCTATCCCTAACCCTCTCCTCGGTCTCGATTCTACGTAGTAATGAGCTAGCGCTAACCGGTGG
CGCGTTAAGTCGACAATCAACCTCTGGATTACAAAATTTGTGAAAGATTGACTGGTATTCTTAACTATGT
TGCTCCTTTTACGCTATGTGGATACGCTGCTTTAATGCCTTTGTATCATGCTATTGCTTCCCGTATGGCT
TTCATTTTCTCCTCCTTGTATAAATCCTGGTTGCTGTCTCTTTATGAGGAGTTGTGGCCCGTTGTCAGGC
AACGTGGCGTGGTGTGCACTGTGTTTGCTGACGCAACCCCCACTGGTTGGGGCATTGCCACCACCTGTCA
GCTCCTTTCCGGGACTTTCGCTTTCCCCCTCCCTATTGCCACGGCGGAACTCATCGCCGCCTGCCTTGCC
CGCTGCTGGACAGGGGCTCGGCTGTTGGGCACTGACAATTCCGTGGTGTTGTCGGGGAAATCATCGTCCT
TTCCTTGGCTGCTCGCCTGTGTTGCCACCTGGATTCTGCGCGGGACGTCCTTCTGCTACGTCCCTTCGGC
CCTCAATCCAGCGGACCTTCCTTCCCGCGGCCTGCTGCCGGCTCTGCGGCCTCTTCCGCGTCTTCGCCTT
CGCCCTCAGACGAGTCGGATCTCCCTTTGGGCCGCCTCCCCGCGTCGACTTTAAGACCAATGACTTACAA
GGCAGCTGTAGATCTTAGCCACTTTTTAAAAGAAAAGGGGGGACTGGAAGGGCTAATTCACTCCCAACGA
AGACAAGATCTGCTTTTTGCTTGTACTGGGTCTCTCTGGTTAGACCAGATCTGAGCCTGGGAGCTCTCTG
GCTAACTAGGGAACCCACTGCTTAAGCCTCAATAAAGCTTGCCTTGAGTGCTTCAAGTAGTGTGTGCCCG
TCTGTTGTGTGACTCTGGTAACTAGAGATCCCTCAGACCCTTTTAGTCAGTGTGGAAAATCTCTAGCAGT
ACGTATAGTAGTTCATGTCATCTTATTATTCAGTATTTATAACTTGCAAAGAAATGAATATCAGAGAGTG
AGAGGAACTTGTTTATTGCAGCTTATAATGGTTACAAATAAAGCAATAGCATCACAAATTTCACAAATAA
AGCATTTTTTTCACTGCATTCTAGTTGTGGTTTGTCCAAACTCATCAATGTATCTTATCATGTCTGGCTC
TAGCTATCCCGCCCCTAACTCCGCCCATCCCGCCCCTAACTCCGCCCAGTTCCGCCCATTCTCCGCCCCA
TGGCTGACTAATTTTTTTTATTTATGCAGAGGCCGAGGCCGCCTCGGCCTCTGAGCTATTCCAGAAGTAG
TGAGGAGGCTTTTTTGGAGGCCTAGGGACGTACCCAATTCGCCCTATAGTGAGTCGTATTACGCGCGCTC
ACTGGCCGTCGTTTTACAACGTCGTGACTGGGAAAACCCTGGCGTTACCCAACTTAATCGCCTTGCAGCA
CATCCCCCTTTCGCCAGCTGGCGTAATAGCGAAGAGGCCCGCACCGATCGCCCTTCCCAACAGTTGCGCA
GCCTGAATGGCGAATGGG
[124 nt withheld, positions 3519-3642]
C
[91 nt withheld, positions 3644-3734]
A
[49 nt withheld, positions 3736-3784]
CCTTTGACGTTGGAGTCCACGTTCTTT
[37 nt withheld, positions 3812-3848]
ACCCTATCTCGGTCTATTCTTTTGATTTATAAGGGATTTTGCCGATTTCGGCCTATTGGTTAAAAAATGA
GCTGATTTAACAAAAATTTAACGCGAATTTTAACAAAATATTAACGCTTACAATTTAGGTGGCACTTTTC
GGGGAAATGTGCGCGGAACCCCTATTTGTTTATTTTTCTAAATACATTCAAATATGTATCCGCTCATGAG
ACAATAACCCTGATAAATGCTTCAATAATATTGAAAAAGGAAGAGTATGAGTATTCAACATTTCCGTGTC
GCCCTTATTCCCTTTTTTGCGGCATTTTGCCTTCCTGTTTTTGCTCACCCAGAAACGCTGGTGAAAGTAA
AAGATGCTGAAGATCAGTTGGGTGCACGAGTGGGTTACATCGAACTGGATCTCAACAGCGGTAAGATCCT
TGAGAGTTTTCGCCCCGAAGAACGTTTTCCAATGATGAGCACTTTTAAAGTTCTGCTATGTGGCGCGGTA
TTATCCCGTATTGACGCCGGGCAAGAGCAACTCGGTCGCCGCATACACTATTCTCAGAATGACTTGGTTG
AGTACTCACCAGTCACAGAAAAGCATCTTACGGATGGCATGACAGTAAGAGAATTATGCAGTGCTGCCAT
AACCATGAGTGATAACACTGCGGCCAACTTACTTCTGACAACGATCGGAGGACCGAAGGAGCTAACCGCT
TTTTTGCACAACATGGGGGATCATGTAACTCGCCTTGATCGTTGGGAACCGGAGCTGAATGAAGCCATAC
CAAACGACGAGCGTGACACCACGATGCCTGTAGCAATGGCAACAACGTTGCGCAAACTATTAACTGGCGA
ACTACTTACTCTAGCTTCCCGGCAACAATTAATAGACTGGATGGAGGCGGATAAAGTTGCAGGACCACTT
CTGCGCTCGGCCCTTCCGGCTGGCTGGTTTATTGCTGATAAATCTGGAGCCGGTGAGCGTGGGTCTCGCG
GTATCATTGCAGCACTGGGGCCAGATGGTAAGCCCTCCCGTATCGTAGTTATCTACACGACGGGGAGTCA
GGCAACTATGGATGAACGAAATAGACAGATCGCTGAGATAGGTGCCTCACTGATTAAGCATTGGTAACTG
TCAGACCAAGTTTACTCATATATACTTTAGATTGATTTAAAACTTCATTTTTAATTTAAAAGGATCTAGG
TGAAGATCCTTTTTGATAATCTCATGACCAAAATCCCTTAACGTGAGTTTTCGTTCCACTGAGCGTCAGA
CCCCGTAGAAAAGATCAAAGGATCTTCTTGAGATCCTTTTTTTCTGCGCGTAATCTGCTGCTTGCAAACA
AAAAAACCACCGCTACCAGCGGTGGTTTGTTTGCCGGATCAAGAGCTACCAACTCTTTTTCCGAAGGTAA
CTGGCTTCAGCAGAGCGCAGATACCAAATACTGTTCTTCTAGTGTAGCCGTAGTTAGGCCACCACTTCAA
GAACTCTGTAGCACCGCCTACATACCTCGCTCTGCTAATCCTGTTACCAGTGGCTGCTGCCAGTGGCGAT
AAGTCGTGTCTTACCGGGTTGGACTCAAGACGATAGTTACCGGATAAGGCGCAGCGGTCGGGCTGAACGG
GGGGTTCGTGCACACAGCCCAGCTTGGAGCGAACGACCTACACCGAACTGAGATACCTACAGCGTGAGCT
ATGAGAAAGCGCCACGCTTCCCGAAGGGAGAAAGGCGGACAGGTATCCGGTAAGCGGCAGGGTCGGAACA
GGAGAGCGCACGAGGGAGCTTCCAGGGGGAAACGCCTGGTATCTTTATAGTCCTGTCGGGTTTCGCCACC
TCTGACTTGAGCGTCGATTTTTGTGATGCTCGTCAGGGGGGCGGAGCCTATGGAAAAACGCCAGCAACGC
GGCCTTTTTACGGTTCCTGGCCTTTTGCTGGCCTTTTGCTCACATGTTCTTTCCTGCGTTATCCCCTGAT
TCTGTGGATAACCGTATTACCGCCTTTGAGTGAGCTGATACCGCTCGCCGCAGCCGAACGACCGAGCGCA
GCGAGTCAGTGAGCGAGGAAGCGGAAGAGCGCCCAATACGCAAACCGCCTCTCCCCGCGCGTTGGCCGAT
TCATTAATGCAGCTGGCACGACAGGTTTCCCGACTGGAAAGCGGGCAGTGAGCGCAACGCAATTAATGTG
AGTTAGCTCACTCATTAGGCACCCCAGGCTTTACACTTTATGCTTCCGGCTCGTATGTTGTGTGGAATTG
TGAGCGGATAACAATTTCACACAGGAAACAGCTATGACCATGATTACGCCAAGCGCGCAATTAACCCTCA
CTAAAGGGAACAAAAGCTGGAGCTGCAAGCTTAATGTAGTCTTATGCAATACTCTTGTAGTCTTGCAACA
TGGTAACGATGAGTTAGCAACATGCCTTACAAGGAGAGAAAAAGCACCGTGCATGCCGATTGGTGGAAGT
AAGGTGGTACGATCGTGCCTTATTAGGAAGGCAACAGACGGGTCTGACATGGATTGGACGAACCACTGAA
TTGCCGCATTGCAGAGATATTGTATTTAAGTGCCTAGCTCGATACATAAACGGGTCTCTCTGGTTAGACC
AGATCTGAGCCTGGGAGCTCTCTGGCTAACTAGGGAACCCACTGCTTAAGCCTCAATAAAGCTTGCCTTG
AGTGCTTCAAGTAGTGTGTGCCCGTCTGTTGTGTGACTCTGGTAACTAGAGATCCCTCAGACCCTTTTAG
TCAGTGTGGAAAATCTCTAGCAGTGGCGCCCGAACAGGGACTTGAAAGCGAAAGGGAAACCAGAGGAGCT
CTCTCGACGCAGGACTCGGCTTGCTGAAGCGCGCACGGCAAGAGGCGAGGGGCGGCGACTGGTGAGTACG
CCAAAAATTTTGACTAGCGGAGGCTAGAAGGAGAGAGATGGGTGCGAGAGCGTCAGTATTAAGCGGGGGA
GAATTAGATCGCGATGGGAAAAAATTCGGTTAAGGCCAGGGGGAAAGAAAAAATATAAATTAAAACATAT
AGTATGGGCAAGCAGGGAGCTAGAACGATTCGCAGTTAATCCTGGCCTGTTAGAAACATCAGAAGGCTGT
AGACAAATACTGGGACAGCTACAACCATCCCTTCAGACAGGATCAGAAGAACTTAGATCATTATATAATA
CAGTAGCAACCCTCTATTGTGTGCATCAAAGGATAGAGATAAAAGACACCAAGGAAGCTTTAGACAAGAT
AGAGGAAGAGCAAAACAAAAGTAAGACCACCGCACAGCAAGCGGCCGCTGATCTTCAGACCTGGAGGAGG
AGATATGAGGGACAATTGGAGAAGTGAATTATATAAATATAAAGTAGTAAAAATTGAACCATTAGGAGTA
GCACCCACCAAGGCAAAGAGAAGAGTGGTGCAGAGAGAAAAAAGAGCAGTGGGAATAGGAGCTTTGTTCC
TTGGGTTCTTGGGAGCAGCAGGAAGCACTATGGGCGCAGCGTCAATGACGCTGACGGTACAGGCCAGACA
ATTATTGTCTGGTATAGTGCAGCAGCAGAACAATTTGCTGAGGGCTATTGAGGCGCAACAGCATCTGTTG
CAACTCACAGTCTGGGGCATCAAGCAGCTCCAGGCAAGAATCCTGGCTGTGGAAAGATACCTAAAGGATC
AACAGCTCCTGGGGATTTGGGGTTGCTCTGGAAAACTCATTTGCACCACTGCTGTGCCTTGGAATGCTAG
TTGGAGTAATAAATCTCTGGAACAGATTTGGAATCACACGACCTGGATGGAGTGGGACAGAGAAATTAAC
AATTACACAAGCTTAATACACTCCTTAATTGAAGAATCGCAAAACCAGCAAGAAAAGAATGAACAAGAAT
TATTGGAATTAGATAAATGGGCAAGTTTGTGGAATTGGTTTAACATAACAAATTGGCTGTGGTATATAAA
ATTATTCATAATGATAGTAGGAGGCTTGGTAGGTTTAAGAATAGTTTTTGCTGTACTTTCTATAGTGAAT
AGAGTTAGGCAGGGATATTCACCATTATCGTTTCAGACCCACCTCCCAACCCCGAGGGGACCCTTGCGCC
TTTTCCAAGGCAGCCCTGGGTTTGCGCAGGGACGCGGCTGCTCTGGGCGTGGTTCCGGGAAACGCAGCGG
CGCCGACCCTGGGTCTCGCACATTCTTCACGTCCGTTCGCAGCGTCACCCGGATCTTCGCCGCTACCCTT
GTGGGCCCCCCGGCGACGCTTCCTGCTCCGCCCCTAAGTCGGGAAGGTTCCTTGCGGTTCGCGGCGTGCC
GGACGTGACAAACGGAAGCCGCACGTCTCACTAGTACCCTCGCAGACGGACAGCGCCAGGGAGCAATGGC
AGCGCGCCGACCGCGATGGGCTGTGGCCAATAGCGGCTGCTCAGCAGGGCGCGCCGAGAGCAGCGGCCGG
GAAGGGGCGGTGCGGGAGGCGGGGTGTGGGGCGGTAGTGTGGGCCCTGTTCCTGCCCGCGCGGTGTTCCG
CATTCTGCAAGCCTCCGGAGCGCACGTCGGCAGTCGGCTCCCTCGTTGACCGAATCACCGACCTCTCTCC
CCAGGGGGTACCACCATGGCCAAGCCTTTGTCTCAAGAAGAATCCACCCTCATTGAAAGAGCAACGGCTA
CAATCAACAGCATCCCCATCTCTGAAGACTACAGCGTCGCCAGCGCAGCTCTCTCTAGCGACGGCCGCAT
CTTCACTGGTGTCAATGTATATCATTTTACTGGGGGACCTTGTGCAGAACTCGTGGTGCTGGGCACTGCT
GCTGCTGCGGCAGCTGGCAACCTGACTTGTATCGTCGCGATCGGAAATGAGAACAGGGGCATCTTGAGCC
CCTGCGGACGGTGCCGACAGGTGCTTCTCGATCTGCATCCTGGGATCAAAGCCATAGTGAAGGACAGTGA
TGGACAGCCGACGGCAGTTGGGATTCGTGAATTGCTGCCCTCTGGTTATGTGTGGGAGGGCCTGCAGCTG
CAGTAGTAAGAATTCTAGATCTTGAGACAAATGGCAGTATTCATCCACAATTTTAAAAGAAAAGGGGGGA
TTGGGGGGTACAGTGCAGGGGAAAGAATAGTAGACATAATAGCAACAGACATACAAACTAAAGAATTACA
AAAACAAATTACAAAAATTCAAAATTTTCGGGTTTATTACAGGGACAGCAGAGATCCACTTTGGCGCCGG
CT
Features (pLannotate 1.2.2; 31 found; start..end, strand, type, name):
     73..376     +  enhancer       CMV enhancer: human cytomegalovirus immediate early enhancer
    377..580     +  promoter       CMV promoter: human cytomegalovirus (CMV) immediate early promoter
    604..621     +  protein_bind   attB1 (fragment): mutant version of attB; core recombination site for the Gateway® BP reaction BP Clonase™
    627..1934    +  CDS            KCNJ14: KCJ14_HUMAN - Also known as IRK4. Experimental evidence at protein level: Swiss-Prot protein existence level 1. Inward rectifier potassium channels are characterized by a greater tendency to allow potassium to flow into the cell rather than out of it. Their voltage dependence is regulated by the concentration of extracellular potassium; as external potassium is raised, the voltage range of the channel opening shifts to more positive voltages. The inward rectification is mainly due to the blockage of outward current by internal magnesium. KCNJ14 gives rise to low-conductance channels with a low
   1937..1960    -  protein_bind   attB2: mutant version of attB; recombination site for the Gateway® BP reaction BP Clonase™
   1962..2003    +  CDS            V5 tag: epitope tag from simian virus 5
   2045..2633    +  misc_feature   WPRE: woodchuck hepatitis virus posttranscriptional regulatory element
   2684..2703    +  misc_feature   cPPT/CTS (fragment): central polypurine tract and central termination sequence of HIV-1
   2705..2938    +  LTR            3' LTR (ΔU3): self-inactivating 3' long terminal repeat (LTR) from HIV-1
   3016..3137    +  polyA_signal   SV40 poly(A) signal: SV40 polyadenylation signal
   3177..3312    +  rep_origin     SV40 ori: SV40 origin of replication
   3333..3351    -  promoter       T7 promoter: promoter for bacteriophage T7 RNA polymerase
   3359..3514    +  CDS            lacZα (fragment): LacZα fragment of β-galactosidase; lacZ fragment
   3519..3947    +  rep_origin     f1 ori (sequence partly withheld): f1 bacteriophage origin of replication; arrow indicates direction of (+) strand synthesis
   4000..4104    +  promoter       AmpR promoter: bla
   4105..4965    +  CDS            AmpR: β-lactamase; bla; confers resistance to ampicillin, carbenicillin, and related antibiotics
   5136..5724    +  rep_origin     ori: high-copy-number ColE1/pMB1/pBR322/pUC origin of replication
   5907..5999    +  CDS            lacI (fragment): lac repressor; lacI; The lac repressor binds to the lac operator to inhibit transcription in E. coli. This inhibition can be relieved by adding lactose or isopropyl-β-D-thiogalactopyranoside (IPTG).
   6012..6033    +  protein_bind   CAP binding site: CAP binding activates transcription in the presence of cAMP. E. coli catabolite activator protein
   6048..6078    +  promoter       lac promoter: promoter for the E. coli lac operon
   6086..6102    +  protein_bind   lac operator: The lac repressor binds to the lac operator to inhibit transcription in E. coli. This inhibition can be relieved by adding lactose or isopropyl-β-D-thiogalactopyranoside (IPTG). lac repressor encoded by lacI
   6147..6165    +  promoter       T3 promoter: promoter for bacteriophage T3 RNA polymerase
   6193..6419    +  promoter       RSV promoter: Rous sarcoma virus enhancer/promoter
   6420..6600    +  LTR            5' LTR (truncated): truncated 5' long terminal repeat (LTR) from HIV-1
   6647..6772    +  misc_feature   HIV-1 Ψ: packaging signal of human immunodeficiency virus type 1
   6756..7119    +  CDS            HIV-1 gag (fragment): gag protein from human immunodeficiency virus 1; gag
   7265..7498    +  misc_feature   RRE: The Rev response element (RRE) of HIV-1 allows for Rev-dependent mRNA export from the nucleus to the cytoplasm.
   7875..7901    +  CDS            Rev (fragment): human immunodeficiency virus 1 (HIV-1) Rev protein; rev; enhances nuclear export of unspliced and incompletely spliced viral mRNAs
   7902..8402    +  promoter       hPGK promoter: human phosphoglycerate kinase 1 promoter
   8414..8809    +  CDS            BSD: blasticidin S deaminase; Aspergillus terreus BSD; confers resistance to blasticidin
   8869..8986    +  misc_feature   cPPT/CTS: central polypurine tract and central termination sequence of HIV-1
