[The description below was written by a language model from this plasmid's Addgene catalogue record and pLannotate feature annotations shown in this document.]
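Description:
IDG_KCNJ14_OE_1 is a 9,030-nt mammalian expression plasmid built on the pLX304 backbone for overexpressing human KCNJ14 (also known as IRK4 or Kir2.4), an inward rectifier potassium channel subunit. Although catalogued simply as a mammalian expression vector, the feature table shows the architecture of a third-generation, self-inactivating HIV-1 lentiviral transfer vector. An RSV promoter drives a truncated 5' LTR, followed by the Ψ packaging signal with a gag fragment, the Rev response element, a cPPT/CTS and a ΔU3 3' LTR. These elements allow the intervening cassette to be packaged into viral particles when helper functions are supplied in trans and then integrated into target cells. An SV40 poly(A) signal and SV40 origin lie downstream of the 3' LTR.

Within the proviral region, a human PGK promoter drives blasticidin S deaminase (BSD) for selecting transduced or transfected mammalian cells. The CMV immediate early enhancer and promoter drive the KCNJ14 coding sequence. The ORF was introduced by Gateway cloning and is flanked by attB1 and attB2 sites. It is followed by a backbone-encoded V5 epitope that is recorded as a C-terminal tag, which permits detection of the channel with anti-V5 antibodies. A WPRE after the tag enhances transcript stability and expression.

In bacteria the plasmid is maintained through a ColE1/pUC-type origin and selected with ampicillin through β-lactamase. An f1 origin and residual lac, T7 and T3 elements are also present. The annotation describes the origin as a high-copy type, but the catalogue lists the plasmid as low copy and specifies a recombination-limiting strain, which is typical for LTR-containing vectors. The record supports use for stable or transient KCNJ14 overexpression in mammalian cells.
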