Addgene plasmid #161691: IDG_KCNJ14_OE_1
Purpose: Overexpresses KCNJ14
Depositing lab: Mike McManus. Depositing organization: University of California, San Francisco (UCSF).
Backbone
  Vector backbone: pLX304
  Vector type: Mammalian Expression
  Selectable markers: Blasticidin
Growth in bacteria
  Bacterial resistance: Ampicillin, 100 μg/mL
  Growth temperature: 30°C
  Growth strain: NEB Stable
  Copy number: Low Copy
Gene/Insert
  Gene/Insert name: KCNJ14
  Species: H. sapiens (human)
  Entrez Gene: KCNJ14 (a.k.a. IRK4, KIR2.4, KIAA1942, MGC46111)
  Tag / fusion protein: V5 (C terminal on backbone)
  Cloning method: Gateway Cloning
Terms and licenses: Academic/Nonprofit Terms; Industry Terms: Not Available to Industry
How to cite: IDG_KCNJ14_OE_1 was a gift from Mike McManus (Addgene plasmid # 161691 ; http://n2t.net/addgene:161691 ; RRID:Addgene_161691)
