>Addgene plasmid #161691 | IDG_KCNJ14_OE_1 | depositor partial sequence | sequence record 313390 | Partial Sequence
ATGGGCCTGGCCAGGGCCCTACGCCGCCTCAGCGGCGCCCTGGATTCGGGAGACAGCCGGGCGGGCGATG
AAGAGGAGGCCGGGCCCGGGTTGTGCCGCAACGGGTGGGCGCCGGCACCGGTGCAGTCACCCGTGGGCCG
GCGCCGCGGTCGCTTCGTCAAGAAAGACGGGCACTGCAACGTGCGTTTCGTAAACCTGGGTGGCCAGGGC
GCGCGCTACCTGAGCGACCTGTTCACCACATGCGTGGACGTGCGCTGGCGCTGGATGTGCCTGCTCTTCT
CCTGCTCCTTCCTCGCCTCCTGGCTGCTCTTCGGCCTGGCCTTCTGGCTCATTGCCTCGCTGCACGGCGA
CCTGGCCGCCCCGCCACCGCCCGCGCCCTGCTTCTCACACGTGGCCAGCTTCCTGGCCGCCTTCCTCTTC
GCGCTGGAGACGCAGACGTCCATCGGCTACGGCGTGCGCAGCGTCACCGAGGAGTGCCCGGCCGCTGTGG
CCGCCGTGGTGCTGCAGTGCATTGCCGGCTGCGTGCTCGACGCCTTCGTCGTGGGTGCTGTCATGGCCAA
GATGGCCAAACCCAAGAAGCGCAACGAGACGCTGGTCTTCAGCGAGAACGCCGTCGTGGCGCTGCGCGAC
CACCGCCTCTGCCTCATGTGGCGCGTCGGCAACCTGCGCCGCAGCCACCTGGTCGAGGCCCACGTGCGTG
CCCAGCTGCTGCAGCCCCGTGTGACCCCAGAGGGTGAGTACATCCCGCTGGACCACCAGGATGTGGATGT
GGGCTTTGATGGAGGCACCGATCGTATCTTCCTCGTGTCCCCCATCACCATCGTCCATGAGATCGACTCT
GCCAGTCCTCTGTATGAGCTAGGACGTGCCGAGCTGGCCAGGGCTGACTTTGAGCTGGTGGTCATTCTCG
AGGGGATGGTTGAGGCCACAGCCATGACCACACAGTGTCGCTCGTCCTACCTCCCTGGTGAACTGCTCTG
GGGCCATCGTTTTGAGCCAGTTCTCTTCCAGCGTGGCTCCCAGTATGAGGTCGACTATCGCCACTTCCAT
CGCACTTATGAGGTCCCAGGGACACCGGTCTGCAGTGCTAAGGAGCTGGATGAACGGGCAGAGCAGGCTT
CCCACAGCCTCAAGTCTAGTTTCCCCGGCTCTCTGACTGCATTTTGTTATGAGAATGAACTTGCTCTGAG
CTGCTGCCAGGAGGAAGATGAGGACGATGAGACTGAGGAAGGGAATGGGGTGGAAACAGAAGATGGGGCT
GCTAGCCCCCGAGTTCTCACACCAACCCTGGCGCTGACCCTGCCTCCATGCCCAACTTTCTTGTACAAAG
TGGTTGGTAAGCCTATCCCTAACCCTCTCCTCGGTCTCGATTCTACGTAG
